Addgene plasmid #214894: SPLICSFAST-ER-PO-P2A
Purpose: Expresses equimolar Peroxisome- and Endoplasmic Reticulum- targeted split-FAST fragments for Short-range ER-PO Contact sites
Depositing lab: Tito Calì. Depositing organization: University of Padua.
Backbone
  Vector backbone: pcDNA3.1+
  Vector type: Mammalian Expression, Bacterial Expression
  Selectable markers: Neomycin (select with G418)
Growth in bacteria
  Bacterial resistance: Ampicillin, 100 μg/mL
  Growth temperature: 37°C
  Growth strain: DH5alpha
  Copy number: High Copy
Gene/Insert
  Gene/Insert name: SPLICSFAST-ER-PO-P2A
  Species: H. sapiens (human)
  Insert size (bp): 918
  Tag / fusion protein: none
Terms and licenses: Academic/Nonprofit Terms; Industry Terms: Not Available to Industry
How to cite: SPLICSFAST-ER-PO-P2A was a gift from Tito Calì (Addgene plasmid # 214894 ; http://n2t.net/addgene:214894 ; RRID:Addgene_214894)
