[The description below was written by a language model from this plasmid's Addgene catalogue record and pLannotate feature annotations shown in this document.]
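Description:
SPLICSFAST-ER-PO-P2A is a mammalian expression plasmid built on the pcDNA3.1+ backbone that reports short-range contact sites between the endoplasmic reticulum and peroxisomes. It is propagated in E. coli through a high-copy ColE1/pUC-type origin with ampicillin selection (AmpR under its own bla promoter). It also carries an f1 origin and an SV40 promoter-driven neomycin resistance cassette with an SV40 polyadenylation signal, allowing G418 selection of transfected mammalian cells.

The 918 bp insert lies downstream of the CMV immediate-early enhancer and promoter, with a T7 promoter just upstream, and is terminated by the bGH polyadenylation signal. According to the record, it encodes two complementary fragments of split-FAST, a fluorogen-activating reporter engineered from photoactive yellow protein. This fits the annotated pyp-derived segment. The automated annotation also detects a SAC1 (SACM1L)-like fragment at the start of the open reading frame and a human ACBD5 fragment at the end. These plausibly supply the ER and peroxisomal membrane targeting, respectively, although the record does not spell out which targeting sequence is fused to which split-FAST half. The P2A peptide named in the construct title is not itself annotated. It would separate the two polypeptides co-translationally so that both are made from one transcript in equimolar amounts. A short match to 3xFLAG is flagged, but the catalogue lists no tag.

When ER and peroxisome membranes come close enough, the two fragments can reassemble and bind the fluorogenic ligand to produce fluorescence. Split-FAST complementation is generally reversible, so the probe suits imaging of ER–peroxisome contact dynamics in living cells.
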