Features (pLannotate 1.2.2; 23 found; start..end, strand, type, name):
    180..196     -  protein_bind   lac operator: The lac repressor binds to the lac operator to inhibit transcription in E. coli. This inhibition can be relieved by adding lactose or isopropyl-β-D-thiogalactopyranoside (IPTG). lac repressor encoded by lacI
    204..234     -  promoter       lac promoter: promoter for the E. coli lac operon
    249..270     -  protein_bind   CAP binding site: CAP binding activates transcription in the presence of cAMP. E. coli catabolite activator protein
    283..375     -  CDS            lacI (fragment): lac repressor; lacI; The lac repressor binds to the lac operator to inhibit transcription in E. coli. This inhibition can be relieved by adding lactose or isopropyl-β-D-thiogalactopyranoside (IPTG).
    558..1146    -  rep_origin     ori: high-copy-number ColE1/pMB1/pBR322/pUC origin of replication
   1317..2177    -  CDS            AmpR: β-lactamase; bla; confers resistance to ampicillin, carbenicillin, and related antibiotics
   2178..2282    -  promoter       AmpR promoter: bla
   2341..2393    -  misc_feature   bom (fragment): basis of mobility region from pBR322
   2548..2927    +  enhancer       CMV enhancer: human cytomegalovirus immediate early enhancer
   2928..3131    +  promoter       CMV promoter: human cytomegalovirus (CMV) immediate early promoter
   3127..3160    +  LTR            5' LTR (truncated) (fragment): truncated 5' long terminal repeat (LTR) from HIV-1
   3176..3194    +  promoter       T7 promoter: promoter for bacteriophage T7 RNA polymerase
   3307..3507    +  CDS            SACM1L (fragment): SAC1_BOVIN - Also known as SAC1 From Bos taurus (Bovine).
   3508..3530    +  CDS            3xFLAG (fragment): three tandem FLAG® epitope tags, followed by an enterokinase cleavage site
   3628..3972    +  CDS            pyp (fragment): PYP_HALHA - Experimental evidence at protein level: Swiss-Prot protein existence level 1. Photoactive blue light protein. Probably functions as a photoreceptor for a negative phototaxis response. From Halorhodospira halophila (Ectothiorhodospira halophila).
   4006..4116    +  CDS            ACBD5 (fragment): ACBD5_HUMAN - Also known as KIAA1996. Experimental evidence at protein level: Swiss-Prot protein existence level 1. Acyl-CoA binding protein which acts as the peroxisome receptor for pexophagy but is dispensable for aggrephagy and nonselective autophagy. Binds medium- and long-chain acyl-CoA esters. From Homo sapiens (Human).
   4163..4387    +  polyA_signal   bGH poly(A) signal: bovine growth hormone polyadenylation signal
   4391..4412    +  promoter       SV40 promoter (fragment): SV40 enhancer and early promoter
   4433..4861    +  rep_origin     f1 ori (sequence partly withheld): f1 bacteriophage origin of replication; arrow indicates direction of (+) strand synthesis
   4875..5204    +  promoter       SV40 promoter: SV40 enhancer and early promoter
   5271..6062    +  CDS            neo: KKA2_KLEPN - Also known as kan, nptII. Experimental evidence at protein level: Swiss-Prot protein existence level 1. Resistance to kanamycin, neomycin, paromomycin, ribostamycin, butirosin and gentamicin B. From Klebsiella pneumoniae.
   6086..6244    +  CDS            ble (fragment): BLE_KLEPN - Experimental evidence at protein level: Swiss-Prot protein existence level 1. Binding protein with a strong affinity to the bleomycin family of antibiotics. Binds to CL990; an antimitotic-antibiotic compound. From Klebsiella pneumoniae.
   6239..107     +  polyA_signal   SV40 poly(A) signal (across the origin): SV40 polyadenylation signal
>Addgene plasmid #214894 | SPLICSFAST-ER-PO-P2A | addgene full sequence | sequence record 423480 | Addgene NGS Result
GCTTATAATGGTTACAAATAAAGCAATAGCATCACAAATTTCACAAATAAAGCATTTTTTTCACTGCATT
CTAGTTGTGGTTTGTCCAAACTCATCAATGTATCTTATCATGTCTGTATACCGTCGACCTCTAGCTAGAG
CTTGGCGTAATCATGGTCATAGCTGTTTCCTGTGTGAAATTGTTATCCGCTCACAATTCCACACAACATA
CGAGCCGGAAGCATAAAGTGTAAAGCCTGGGGTGCCTAATGAGTGAGCTAACTCACATTAATTGCGTTGC
GCTCACTGCCCGCTTTCCAGTCGGGAAACCTGTCGTGCCAGCTGCATTAATGAATCGGCCAACGCGCGGG
GAGAGGCGGTTTGCGTATTGGGCGCTCTTCCGCTTCCTCGCTCACTGACTCGCTGCGCTCGGTCGTTCGG
CTGCGGCGAGCGGTATCAGCTCACTCAAAGGCGGTAATACGGTTATCCACAGAATCAGGGGATAACGCAG
GAAAGAACATGTGAGCAAAAGGCCAGCAAAAGGCCAGGAACCGTAAAAAGGCCGCGTTGCTGGCGTTTTT
CCATAGGCTCCGCCCCCCTGACGAGCATCACAAAAATCGACGCTCAAGTCAGAGGTGGCGAAACCCGACA
GGACTATAAAGATACCAGGCGTTTCCCCCTGGAAGCTCCCTCGTGCGCTCTCCTGTTCCGACCCTGCCGC
TTACCGGATACCTGTCCGCCTTTCTCCCTTCGGGAAGCGTGGCGCTTTCTCATAGCTCACGCTGTAGGTA
TCTCAGTTCGGTGTAGGTCGTTCGCTCCAAGCTGGGCTGTGTGCACGAACCCCCCGTTCAGCCCGACCGC
TGCGCCTTATCCGGTAACTATCGTCTTGAGTCCAACCCGGTAAGACACGACTTATCGCCACTGGCAGCAG
CCACTGGTAACAGGATTAGCAGAGCGAGGTATGTAGGCGGTGCTACAGAGTTCTTGAAGTGGTGGCCTAA
CTACGGCTACACTAGAAGAACAGTATTTGGTATCTGCGCTCTGCTGAAGCCAGTTACCTTCGGAAAAAGA
GTTGGTAGCTCTTGATCCGGCAAACAAACCACCGCTGGTAGCGGTGGTTTTTTTGTTTGCAAGCAGCAGA
TTACGCGCAGAAAAAAAGGATCTCAAGAAGATCCTTTGATCTTTTCTACGGGGTCTGACGCTCAGTGGAA
CGAAAACTCACGTTAAGGGATTTTGGTCATGAGATTATCAAAAAGGATCTTCACCTAGATCCTTTTAAAT
TAAAAATGAAGTTTTAAATCAATCTAAAGTATATATGAGTAAACTTGGTCTGACAGTTACCAATGCTTAA
TCAGTGAGGCACCTATCTCAGCGATCTGTCTATTTCGTTCATCCATAGTTGCCTGACTCCCCGTCGTGTA
GATAACTACGATACGGGAGGGCTTACCATCTGGCCCCAGTGCTGCAATGATACCGCGAGACCCACGCTCA
CCGGCTCCAGATTTATCAGCAATAAACCAGCCAGCCGGAAGGGCCGAGCGCAGAAGTGGTCCTGCAACTT
TATCCGCCTCCATCCAGTCTATTAATTGTTGCCGGGAAGCTAGAGTAAGTAGTTCGCCAGTTAATAGTTT
GCGCAACGTTGTTGCCATTGCTACAGGCATCGTGGTGTCACGCTCGTCGTTTGGTATGGCTTCATTCAGC
TCCGGTTCCCAACGATCAAGGCGAGTTACATGATCCCCCATGTTGTGCAAAAAAGCGGTTAGCTCCTTCG
GTCCTCCGATCGTTGTCAGAAGTAAGTTGGCCGCAGTGTTATCACTCATGGTTATGGCAGCACTGCATAA
TTCTCTTACTGTCATGCCATCCGTAAGATGCTTTTCTGTGACTGGTGAGTACTCAACCAAGTCATTCTGA
GAATAGTGTATGCGGCGACCGAGTTGCTCTTGCCCGGCGTCAATACGGGATAATACCGCGCCACATAGCA
GAACTTTAAAAGTGCTCATCATTGGAAAACGTTCTTCGGGGCGAAAACTCTCAAGGATCTTACCGCTGTT
GAGATCCAGTTCGATGTAACCCACTCGTGCACCCAACTGATCTTCAGCATCTTTTACTTTCACCAGCGTT
TCTGGGTGAGCAAAAACAGGAAGGCAAAATGCCGCAAAAAAGGGAATAAGGGCGACACGGAAATGTTGAA
TACTCATACTCTTCCTTTTTCAATATTATTGAAGCATTTATCAGGGTTATTGTCTCATGAGCGGATACAT
ATTTGAATGTATTTAGAAAAATAAACAAATAGGGGTTCCGCGCACATTTCCCCGAAAAGTGCCACCTGAC
GTCGACGGATCGGGAGATCTCCCGATCCCCTATGGTGCACTCTCAGTACAATCTGCTCTGATGCCGCATA
GTTAAGCCAGTATCTGCTCCCTGCTTGTGTGTTGGAGGTCGCTGAGTAGTGCGCGAGCAAAATTTAAGCT
ACAACAAGGCAAGGCTTGACCGACAATTGCATGAAGAATCTGCTTAGGGTTAGGCGTTTTGCGCTGCTTC
GCGATGTACGGGCCAGATATACGCGTTGACATTGATTATTGACTAGTTATTAATAGTAATCAATTACGGG
GTCATTAGTTCATAGCCCATATATGGAGTTCCGCGTTACATAACTTACGGTAAATGGCCCGCCTGGCTGA
CCGCCCAACGACCCCCGCCCATTGACGTCAATAATGACGTATGTTCCCATAGTAACGCCAATAGGGACTT
TCCATTGACGTCAATGGGTGGAGTATTTACGGTAAACTGCCCACTTGGCAGTACATCAAGTGTATCATAT
GCCAAGTACGCCCCCTATTGACGTCAATGACGGTAAATGGCCCGCCTGGCATTATGCCCAGTACATGACC
TTATGGGACTTTCCTACTTGGCAGTACATCTACGTATTAGTCATCGCTATTACCATGGTGATGCGGTTTT
GGCAGTACATCAATGGGCGTGGATAGCGGTTTGACTCACGGGGATTTCCAAGTCTCCACCCCATTGACGT
CAATGGGAGTTTGTTTTGGCACCAAAATCAACGGGACTTTCCAAAATGTCGTAACAACTCCGCCCCATTG
ACGCAAATGGGCGGTAGGCGTGTACGGTGGGAGGTCTATATAAGCAGAGCTCTCTGGCTAACTAGAGAAC
CCACTGCTTACTGGCTTATCGAAATTAATACGACTCACTATAGGGAGACCCAAGCTGGCTAGCGCCACCA
TGGGCGACAGCTACTGGGTGTTCGTGAAGCGGGAATTCGGCGGCGACGGCGGAAGCGGAGGCGGCGACAT
CAGCAAACTCAGAGTGTTCCTGGCTCTGCCTATCATTATGGTGGTGGCCTTTAGCATGTGCATCATCTGC
CTGCTGATGGCCGGAGATACATGGACCGAGACACTGGCTTATGTGCTGTTCTGGGGCGTGGCCTCTATCG
GCACATTCTTCATCATCCTGTACAACGGCAAGGACTTCGTGGACGCCCCTAGACTGGTCCAGAAGGAAAA
GATCGACGACATCGACTACAAGGACGACGACGATAAGCTTAAAGAGCTGGCTTGTGGCAGCGGCGCCACC
AACTTTTCTCTGCTGAAGCAGGCCGGCGACGTCGAGGAAAACCCCGGCCCACGGAGCATGGAACACGTGG
CCTTCGGCAGTGAAGATATCGAGAACACCCTGGCCAAGATGGACGACGGACAACTGGATGGCCTGGCCTT
TGGCGCCATTCAGCTGGACGGCGACGGCAACATCCTGCAGTACAATGCCGCCGAGGGCGATATCACCGGC
AGAGATCCTAAGCAGGTGATCGGAAAAAACTTCTTTAAGGATGTGGCCCCTGGAACAGACAGCCCCGAGT
TCTACGGCAAGTTCAAGGAGGGCGTGGCTTCTGGCAATCTGAACACCATGTTCGAGTGGATGATCCCCAC
CAGCAGAGGCCCTACCAAGGTGAAAGTGCACATGAAAAAGGCCCTGAGCGGCGGCGATGGAGGCTCCGGC
GGTGGCTCCAAGCTGTGGTGGCCTTTCGAGATGAGCCCTGGAGTTCTGACCTTCGCCATCATCTGGCCCT
TCATCGCCCAGTGGCTGGTGTACCTGTACTACCAGAGACGGAGAAGGAAGCTCAACTGACTCGAGTCTAG
AGGGCCCGTTTAAACCCGCTGATCAGCCTCGACTGTGCCTTCTAGTTGCCAGCCATCTGTTGTTTGCCCC
TCCCCCGTGCCTTCCTTGACCCTGGAAGGTGCCACTCCCACTGTCCTTTCCTAATAAAATGAGGAAATTG
CATCGCATTGTCTGAGTAGGTGTCATTCTATTCTGGGGGGTGGGGTGGGGCAGGACAGCAAGGGGGAGGA
TTGGGAAGACAATAGCAGGCATGCTGGGGATGCGGTGGGCTCTATGGCTTCTGAGGCGGAAAGAACCAGC
TGGGGCTCTAGGGGGTATCCCC
[124 nt withheld, positions 4433-4556]
C
[91 nt withheld, positions 4558-4648]
A
[49 nt withheld, positions 4650-4698]
CCTTTGACGTTGGAGTCCACGTTCTTT
[37 nt withheld, positions 4726-4762]
ACCCTATCTCGGTCTATTCTTTTGATTTATAAGGGATTTTGCCGATTTCGGCCTATTGGTTAAAAAATGA
GCTGATTTAACAAAAATTTAACGCGAATTAATTCTGTGGAATGTGTGTCAGTTAGGGTGTGGAAAGTCCC
CAGGCTCCCCAGCAGGCAGAAGTATGCAAAGCATGCATCTCAATTAGTCAGCAACCAGGTGTGGAAAGTC
CCCAGGCTCCCCAGCAGGCAGAAGTATGCAAAGCATGCATCTCAATTAGTCAGCAACCATAGTCCCGCCC
CTAACTCCGCCCATCCCGCCCCTAACTCCGCCCAGTTCCGCCCATTCTCCGCCCCATGGCTGACTAATTT
TTTTTATTTATGCAGAGGCCGAGGCCGCCTCTGCCTCTGAGCTATTCCAGAAGTAGTGAGGAGGCTTTTT
TGGAGGCCTAGGCTTTTGCAAAAAGCTCCCGGGAGCTTGTATATCCATTTTCGGATCTGATCAAGAGACA
GGATGAGGATCGTTTCGCATGATTGAACAAGATGGATTGCACGCAGGTTCTCCGGCCGCTTGGGTGGAGA
GGCTATTCGGCTATGACTGGGCACAACAGACAATCGGCTGCTCTGATGCCGCCGTGTTCCGGCTGTCAGC
GCAGGGGCGCCCGGTTCTTTTTGTCAAGACCGACCTGTCCGGTGCCCTGAATGAACTGCAGGACGAGGCA
GCGCGGCTATCGTGGCTGGCCACGACGGGCGTTCCTTGCGCAGCTGTGCTCGACGTTGTCACTGAAGCGG
GAAGGGACTGGCTGCTATTGGGCGAAGTGCCGGGGCAGGATCTCCTGTCATCTCACCTTGCTCCTGCCGA
GAAAGTATCCATCATGGCTGATGCAATGCGGCGGCTGCATACGCTTGATCCGGCTACCTGCCCATTCGAC
CACCAAGCGAAACATCGCATCGAGCGAGCACGTACTCGGATGGAAGCCGGTCTTGTCGATCAGGATGATC
TGGACGAAGAGCATCAGGGGCTCGCGCCAGCCGAACTGTTCGCCAGGCTCAAGGCGCGCATGCCCGACGG
CGAGGATCTCGTCGTGACCCATGGCGATGCCTGCTTGCCGAATATCATGGTGGAAAATGGCCGCTTTTCT
GGATTCATCGACTGTGGCCGGCTGGGTGTGGCGGACCGCTATCAGGACATAGCGTTGGCTACCCGTGATA
TTGCTGAAGAGCTTGGCGGCGAATGGGCTGACCGCTTCCTCGTGCTTTACGGTATCGCCGCTCCCGATTC
GCAGCGCATCGCCTTCTATCGCCTTCTTGACGAGTTCTTCTGAGCGGGACTCTGGGGTTCGAAATGACCG
ACCAAGCGACGCCCAACCTGCCATCACGAGATTTCGATTCCACCGCCGCCTTCTATGAAAGGTTGGGCTT
CGGAATCGTTTTCCGGGACGCCGGCTGGATGATCCTCCAGCGCGGGGATCTCATGCTGGAGTTCTTCGCC
CACCCCAACTTGTTTATTGCA
